>Addgene plasmid #117639 | pEPOR2KN0072 | addgene full sequence | sequence record 228387 | Addgene NGS Result
GAACACTCTGTGCCGATGTATCACCTCTCGCAAGAATTCAAGCTTGGAGGTCAACATGGTGGAGCACGAC
ACTCTGGTCTACTCCAAAAATGTCAAAGATACAGTCTCAGAAGATCAAAGGGCTATTGAGACTTTTCAAC
AAAGGATAATTTCGGGAAACCTCCTCGGATTCCATTGCCCAGCTATCTGTCACTTCATCGAAAGGACAGT
AGAAAAGGAAGGTGGCTCCTACAAATGCCATCATTGCGATAAAGGAAAGGCTATCATTCAAGATCTCTCT
GCCGACAGTGGTCCCAAAGATGGACCCCCACCCACGAGGAGCATCGTGGAAAAAGAAGAGGTTCCAACCA
CGTCTACAAAGCAAGTGGATTGATGTGATAACATGGTGGAGCACGACACTCTGGTCTACTCCAAAAATGT
CAAAGATACAGTCTCAGAAGATCAAAGGGCTATTGAGACTTTTCAACAAAGGATAATTTCGGGAAACCTC
CTCGGATTCCATTGCCCAGCTATCTGTCACTTCATCGAAAGGACAGTAGAAAAGGAAGGTGGCTCCTACA
AATGCCATCATTGCGATAAAGGAAAGGCTATCATTCAAGATCTCTCTGCCGACAGTGGTCCCAAAGATGG
ACCCCCACCCACGAGGAGCATCGTGGAAAAAGAAGAGGTTCCAACCACGTCTACAAAGCAAGTGGATTGA
TGTGACATCTCCACTGACGTAAGGGATGACGCACAATCCCACTATCCTTCGCAAGACCCTTCCTCTATAT
AAGGAAGTTCATTTCATTTGGAGAGGACACGCTCGAGTATAAGAGCTCATTTTTACAACAATTACCAACA
ACAACAAACAACAAACAACATTACAATTACATTTACAATTATCGATACAATGGACAAGAAGTACTCCATT
GGGCTCGATATCGGCACAAACAGCGTCGGCTGGGCCGTCATTACGGACGAGTACAAGGTGCCGAGCAAAA
AATTCAAAGTTCTGGGCAATACCGATCGCCACAGCATAAAGAAGAACCTCATTGGCGCCCTCCTGTTCGA
CTCCGGGGAGACGGCCGAAGCCACGCGGCTCAAAAGAACAGCACGGCGCAGATATACCCGCAGAAAGAAT
CGGATCTGCTACCTGCAGGAGATCTTTAGTAATGAGATGGCTAAGGTGGATGACTCTTTCTTCCATAGGC
TGGAGGAGTCCTTTTTGGTGGAGGAGGATAAAAAGCACGAGCGCCACCCAATCTTTGGCAATATCGTGGA
CGAGGTGGCGTACCATGAAAAGTACCCAACCATATATCATCTGAGGAAGAAGCTTGTAGACAGTACTGAT
AAGGCTGACTTGCGGTTGATCTATCTCGCGCTGGCGCATATGATCAAATTTCGGGGACACTTCCTCATCG
AGGGGGACCTGAACCCAGACAACAGCGATGTCGACAAACTCTTTATCCAACTGGTTCAGACTTACAATCA
GCTTTTCGAAGAGAACCCGATCAACGCATCCGGAGTTGACGCCAAAGCAATCCTGAGCGCTAGGCTGTCC
AAATCCCGGCGGCTCGAAAACCTCATCGCACAGCTCCCTGGGGAGAAGAAGAACGGCCTGTTTGGTAATC
TTATCGCCCTGTCACTCGGGCTGACCCCCAACTTTAAATCTAACTTCGACCTGGCCGAAGATGCCAAGCT
TCAACTGAGCAAAGACACCTACGATGATGATCTCGACAATCTGCTGGCCCAGATCGGCGACCAGTACGCA
GACCTTTTTTTGGCGGCAAAGAACCTGTCAGACGCCATTCTGCTGAGTGATATTCTGCGAGTGAACACGG
AGATCACCAAAGCTCCGCTGAGCGCTAGTATGATCAAGCGCTATGATGAGCACCACCAAGACTTGACTTT
GCTGAAGGCCCTTGTCAGACAGCAACTGCCTGAGAAGTACAAGGAAATTTTCTTCGATCAGTCTAAAAAT
GGCTACGCCGGATACATTGACGGCGGAGCAAGCCAGGAGGAATTTTACAAATTTATTAAGCCCATCTTGG
AAAAAATGGACGGCACCGAGGAGCTGCTGGTAAAGCTTAACAGAGAAGATCTGTTGCGCAAACAGCGCAC
TTTCGACAATGGAAGCATCCCCCACCAGATTCACCTGGGCGAACTGCACGCTATCCTCAGGCGGCAAGAG
GATTTCTACCCCTTTTTGAAAGATAACAGGGAAAAGATTGAGAAAATCCTCACATTTCGGATACCCTACT
ATGTAGGCCCCCTCGCCCGGGGAAATTCCAGATTCGCGTGGATGACTCGCAAATCAGAAGAGACTATCAC
TCCCTGGAACTTCGAGGAAGTCGTGGATAAGGGGGCCTCTGCCCAGTCCTTCATCGAAAGGATGACTAAC
TTTGATAAAAATCTGCCTAACGAAAAGGTGCTTCCTAAACACTCTCTGCTGTACGAGTACTTCACAGTTT
ATAACGAGCTCACCAAGGTCAAATACGTCACAGAAGGGATGAGAAAGCCAGCATTCCTGTCTGGAGAGCA
GAAGAAAGCTATCGTGGACCTCCTCTTCAAGACGAACCGGAAAGTTACCGTGAAACAGCTCAAAGAAGAT
TATTTCAAAAAGATTGAATGTTTCGACTCTGTTGAAATCAGCGGAGTGGAGGATCGCTTCAACGCATCCC
TGGGAACGTATCACGATCTCCTGAAAATCATTAAAGACAAGGACTTCCTGGACAATGAGGAGAACGAGGA
CATTCTTGAGGACATTGTCCTCACCCTTACGTTGTTTGAAGATAGGGAGATGATTGAAGAACGCTTGAAA
ACTTACGCTCATCTCTTCGACGACAAAGTCATGAAACAGCTCAAGAGGCGCCGATATACAGGATGGGGGC
GGCTGTCAAGAAAACTGATCAATGGGATCCGAGACAAGCAGAGTGGAAAGACAATCCTGGATTTTCTTAA
GTCCGATGGATTTGCCAACCGGAACTTCATGCAGTTGATCCATGATGACTCTCTCACCTTTAAGGAGGAC
ATCCAGAAAGCACAAGTTTCTGGCCAGGGGGACAGTCTCCACGAGCACATCGCTAATCTTGCAGGTAGCC
CAGCTATCAAAAAGGGAATACTGCAGACCGTTAAGGTCGTGGATGAACTCGTCAAAGTAATGGGAAGGCA
TAAGCCCGAGAATATCGTTATCGAGATGGCCCGAGAGAACCAAACTACCCAGAAGGGACAGAAGAACAGT
AGGGAAAGGATGAAGAGGATTGAAGAGGGTATAAAAGAACTGGGGTCCCAAATCCTTAAGGAACACCCAG
TTGAAAACACCCAGCTTCAGAATGAGGCGCTCTACCTGTACTACCTGCAGAACGGCAGGGACATGTACGT
GGATCAGGAACTGGACATCAATCGGCTCTCCGACTACGACGTGGATCATATCGTGCCCCAGTCTTTTCTC
AAAGATGATTCTATTGATAATAAAGTGTTGACAAGATCCGATAAAAATAGAGGGAAGAGTGATAACGTCC
CCTCAGAAGAAGTTGTCAAGAAAATGAAAAATTATTGGCGGCAGCTGCTGAACGCCAAACTGATCACACA
ACGGAAGTTCGATAATCTGACTAAGGCTGAACGAGGTGGCCTGTCTGAGTTGGATAAAGCCGGCTTCATC
AAAAGGCAGCTTGTTGAGACACGCCAGATCACCAAGCACGTGGCCCAAATTCTCGATTCACGCATGAACA
CCAAGTACGATGAAAATGACAAACTGATTCGAGAGGTGAAAGTTATTACTCTGAAGTCTAAGCTGGTTTC
AGATTTCAGAAAGGACTTTCAGTTTTATAAGGTGAGAGAGATCAACAATTACCACCATGCGCATGATGCC
TACCTGAATGCAGTGGTAGGCACTGCACTTATCAAAAAATATCCCGCGCTTGAATCTGAATTTGTTTACG
GAGACTATAAAGTGTACGATGTTAGGAAAATGATCGCAAAGTCTGAGCAGGAAATAGGCAAGGCCACCGC
TAAGTACTTCTTTTACAGCAATATTATGAATTTTTTCAAGACCGAGATTACACTGGCCAATGGAGAGATT
CGGAAGGCACCACTTATCGAAACAAACGGAGAAACAGGAGAAATCGTGTGGGACAAGGGTAGGGATTTCG
CGACAGTCCGGAAGGTCCTGTCCATGCCGCAGGTGAACATCGTTAAAAAGACCGAAGTACAGACCGGAGG
CTTCTCCAAGGAAAGTATCCTCCCGAAAAGGAACAGCGACAAGCTGATCGCACGCAAAAAAGATTGGGAC
CCCAAGAAATACGGCGGATTCGATTCTCCTACAGTCGCTTACAGTGTACTGGTTGTGGCCAAAGTGGAGA
AAGGGAAGTCTAAAAAACTCAAAAGCGTCAAGGAACTGCTGGGCATCACAATCATGGAGCGATCAAGCTT
CGAAAAAAACCCCATCGACTTTCTCGAGGCGAAAGGATATAAAGAGGTCAAAAAAGACCTCATCATTAAG
CTTCCCAAGTACTCTCTCTTTGAGCTTGAAAACGGCCGGAAACGAATGCTCGCTAGTGCGGGCGAGCTGC
AGAAAGGTAACGAGCTGGCACTGCCCTCTAAATACGTTAATTTCTTGTATCTGGCCAGCCACTATGAAAA
GCTCAAAGGATCTCCCGAAGATAATGAGCAGAAGCAGCTGTTCGTGGAACAACACAAACACTACCTTGAT
GAGATCATCGAGCAAATAAGCGAATTCTCCAAAAGAGTGATCCTCGCCGACGCTAACCTCGATAAGGTGC
TTTCTGCTTACAATAAGCACAGGGATAAGCCCATCAGGGAGCAGGCAGAAAACATTATCCACTTGTTTAC
TCTGACCAACTTGGGCGCGCCTGCAGCCTTCAAGTACTTCGACACCACCATAGACAGAAAGCGGTACACC
TCTACAAAGGAGGTCCTGGACGCCACACTGATTCATCAGTCAATTACGGGGCTCTATGAAACAAGAATCG
ACCTCTCTCAGCTCGGTGGAGACAGCAGGGCTGACCCCAAGAAGAAGAGGAAGGTGGGTTCGATGGTGAG
CAAGGGCGAGGAGCTGTTCACCGGGGTGGTGCCCATCCTGGTCGAGCTGGACGGCGACGTAAACGGCCAC
AAGTTCAGCGTGTCCGGCGAGGGCGAGGGCGATGCCACCTACGGCAAGCTGACCCTGAAGTTCATCTGCA
CCACCGGCAAGCTGCCCGTGCCCTGGCCCACCCTCGTGACCACCTTCGGCTACGGCCTGCAGTGCTTCGC
CCGCTACCCCGACCACATGAAGCAGCACGACTTCTTCAAGTCCGCCATGCCCGAAGGCTACGTCCAGGAG
CGCACCATCTTCTTCAAGGACGACGGCAACTACAAGACCCGCGCCGAGGTGAAGTTCGAGGGCGACACCC
TGGTGAACCGCATCGAGCTGAAGGGCATCGACTTCAAGGAGGACGGCAACATCCTGGGGCACAAGCTGGA
GTACAACTACAACAGCCACAACGTCTATATCATGGCCGACAAGCAGAAGAACGGCATCAAGGTGAACTTC
AAGATCCGCCACAACATCGAGGACGGCAGCGTGCAGCTCGCCGACCACTACCAGCAGAACACCCCCATCG
GCGACGGCCCCGTGCTGCTGCCCGACAACCACTACCTGAGCTACCAGTCCGCCCTGAGCAAAGACCCCAA
CGAGAAGCGCGATCACATGGTCCTGCTGGAGTTCGTGACCGCCGCCGGGATCACTCTCGGCATGGACGAG
CTGTACAAGTGAGCTTGTCAAGCAGATCGTTCAAACATTTGGCAATAAAGTTTCTTAAGATTGAATCCTG
TTGCCGGTCTTGCGATGATTATCATATAATTTCTGTTGAATTACGTTAAGCATGTAATAATTAACATGTA
ATGCATGACGTTATTTATGAGATGGGTTTTTATGATTAGAGTCCCGCAATTATACATTTAATACGCGATA
GAAAACAAAATATAGCGCGCAAACTAGGATAAATTATCGCGCGCGGTGTCATCTATGTTACTAGATCGAC
GCTACTAGAATTCGAGCTCGGAGCATCTTCATTCTTAAGATATGAAGATAATCTTCAAAAGGCCCCTGGG
AATCTGAAAGAAGAGAAGCAGGCCCATTTATATGGGAAAGAACAATAGTATTTCTTATATAGGCCCATTT
AAGTTGAAAACAATCTTCAAAAGTCCCACATCGCTTAGATAAGAAAACGAAGCTGAGTTTATATACAGCT
AGAGTCGAAGTAGTGATTGCGACAGTGATAGTTAGGGCCGTTTTAGAGCTAGAAATAGCAAGTTAAAATA
AGGCTAGTCCGTTATCAACTTGAAAAAGTGGCACCGAGTCGGTGCTTTTTTTCTAGACCCAGCTTTCTTG
TACAAAGTTGGCATTACGCTTTACGAATTCCCATGGGGAGCATCTTCATTCTTAAGATATGAAGATAATC
TTCAAAAGGCCCCTGGGAATCTGAAAGAAGAGAAGCAGGCCCATTTATATGGGAAAGAACAATAGTATTT
CTTATATAGGCCCATTTAAGTTGAAAACAATCTTCAAAAGTCCCACATCGCTTAGATAAGAAAACGAAGC
TGAGTTTATATACAGCTAGAGTCGAAGTAGTGATTGTCATGTGCGATGAGAAAATCGTTTTAGAGCTAGA
AATAGCAAGTTAAAATAAGGCTAGTCCGTTATCAACTTGAAAAAGTGGCACCGAGTCGGTGCTTTTTTTC
TAGACCCAGCTTTCTTGTACAAAGTTGGCATTACGCTCAGAGAGGATGCACATGTGACCGAGGGACACGA
AGTGATCCGTTTAAACTATCAGTGTTTGACAGGATATATTGGCGGGTAAACCTAAGAGAAAAGAGCGTTT
ATTAGAATAATCGGATATTTAAAAGGGCGTGAAAAGGTTTATCCGTTCGTCCATTTGTATGTGCATGCCA
ACCACAGGGTTCCCCTCGGGAGTCAGCCGTGCGGCTGCATGAAATCCTGGCCGGTTTGTCTGATGCCAAG
CTGGCGGCCTGGCCGGCCAGCTTGGCCGCTGAAGAAACCGAGCGCCGCCGTCTAAAAAGGTGATGTGTAT
TTGAGTAAAACAGCTTGCGTCATGCGGTCGCTGCGTATATGATGCGATGAGTAAATAAACAAATACGCAA
GGGGAACGCATGAAGGTTATCGCTGTACTTAACCAGAAAGGCGGGTCAGGCAAGACGACCATCGCAACCC
ATCTAGCCCGCGCCCTGCAACTCGCCGGGGCCGATGTTCTGTTAGTCGATTCCGATCCCCAGGGCAGTGC
CCGCGATTGGGCGGCCGTGCGGGAAGATCAACCGCTAACCGTTGTCGGCATCGACCGCCCGACGATTGAC
CGCGACGTGAAGGCCATCGGCCGGCGCGACTTCGTAGTGATCGACGGAGCGCCCCAGGCGGCGGACTTGG
CTGTGTCCGCGATCAAGGCAGCCGACTTCGTGCTGATTCCGGTGCAGCCAAGCCCTTACGACATATGGGC
CACCGCCGACCTGGTGGAGCTGGTTAAGCAGCGCATTGAGGTCACGGATGGAAGGCTACAAGCGGCCTTT
GTCGTGTCGCGGGCGATCAAAGGCACGCGCATCGGCGGTGAGGTTGCCGAGGCGCTGGCCGGGTACGAGC
TGCCCATTCTTGAGTCCCGTATCACGCAGCGCGTGAGCTACCCAGGCACTGCCGCCGCCGGCACAACCGT
TCTTGAATCAGAACCCGAGGGCGACGCTGCCCGCGAGGTCCAGGCGCTGGCCGCTGAAATTAAATCAAAA
CTCATTTGAGTTAATGAGGTAAAGAGAAAATGAGCAAAAGCACAAACACGCTAAGTGCCGGCCGTCCGAG
CGCACGCAGCAGCAAGGCTGCAACGTTGGCCAGCCTGGCAGACACGCCAGCCATGAAGCGGGTCAACTTT
CAGTTGCCGGCGGAGGATCACACCAAGCTGAAGATGTACGCGGTACGCCAAGGCAAGACCATTACCGAGC
TGCTATCTGAATACATCGCGCAGCTACCAGAGTAAATGAGCAAATGAATAAATGAGTAGATGAATTTTAG
CGGCTAAAGGAGGCGGCATGGAAAATCAAGAACAACCAGGCACCGACGCCGTGGAATGCCCCATGTGTGG
AGGAACGGGCGGTTGGCCAGGCGTAAGCGGCTGGGTTGTCTGCCGGCCCTGCAATGGCACTGGAACCCCC
AAGCCCGAGGAATCGGCGTGAGCGGTCGCAAACCATCCGGCCCGGTACAAATCGGCGCGGCGCTGGGTGA
TGACCTGGTGGAGAAGTTGAAGGCCGCGCAGGCCGCCCAGCGGCAACGCATCGAGGCAGAAGCACGCCCC
GGTGAATCGTGGCAAGCGGCCGCTGATCGAATCCGCAAAGAATCCCGGCAACCGCCGGCAGCCGGTGCGT
CGTCGATTAGGAAGCCGCCCAAGGGCGACGAGCAACCAGATTTTTTCGTTCCGATGCTCTATGACGTGGG
CACCCGCGATAGTCGCAGCATCATGGACGTGGCCGTTTTCCGTCTGTCGAAGCGTGACCGACGAGCTGGC
GAGGTGATCCGCTACGAGCTTCCAGACGGGCACGTAGAGGTTTCCGCAGGGCCGGCCGGCATGGCCAGTG
TGTGGGATTACGACCTGGTACTGATGGCGGTTTCCCATCTAACCGAATCCATGAACCGATACCGGGAAGG
GAAGGGAGACAAGCCCGGCCGCGTGTTCCGTCCACACGTTGCGGACGTACTCAAGTTCTGCCGGCGAGCC
GATGGCGGAAAGCAGAAAGACGACCTGGTAGAAACCTGCATTCGGTTAAACACCACGCACGTTGCCATGC
AGCGTACGAAGAAGGCCAAGAACGGCCGCCTGGTGACGGTATCCGAGGGTGAAGCCTTGATTAGCCGCTA
CAAGATCGTAAAGAGCGAAACCGGGCGGCCGGAGTACATCGAGATCGAGCTAGCTGATTGGATGTACCGC
GAGATTACAGAAGGCAAGAACCCGGACGTGCTGACGGTTCACCCCGATTACTTTTTGATCGATCCCGGCA
TCGGCCGTTTTCTCTACCGCCTGGCACGCCGCGCCGCAGGCAAGGCAGAAGCCAGATGGTTGTTCAAGAC
GATCTACGAACGCAGTGGCAGCGCCGGAGAGTTCAAGAAGTTCTGTTTCACCGTGCGCAAGCTGATCGGG
TCAAATGACCTGCCGGAGTACGATTTGAAGGAGGAGGCGGGGCAGGCTGGCCCGATCCTAGTCATGCGCT
ACCGCAACCTGATCGAGGGCGAAGCATCCGCCGGTTCCTAATGTACGGAGCAGATGCTAGGGCAAATTGC
CCTAGCAGGGGAAAAAGGTCGAAAAAGCTTCTTTCCTGTGGATAGCACGTACATTGGGAACCCAAAGCCG
TACATTGGGAACCGGAACCCGTACATTGGGAACCCAAAGCCGTACATTGGGAACCGGTCACACATGTAAG
TGACTGATATAAAAGAGAAAAAAGGCGATTTTTCCGCCTAAAACTCTTTAAAACTTATTAAAACTCTTAA
AACCCGCCTGGCCTGTGCATAACTGTCTGGCCAGCGCACAGCCGAACAGCTGCAAAAAGCGCCCACATCA
AGGCTCCGAGTGCGCGGAACCCCTATTTGTTTATTTTTCTAAATACATTCAAATATGTATCCGCTCATGA
GACAATAACCCTGATAAATGCTTCAATAATATTGAAAAAGGAAGAGTATGGCTAAAATGAGAATATCACC
GGAATTGAAAAAACTGATCGAAAAATACCGCTGCGTAAAAGATACGGAAGGAATGTCTCCTGCTAAGGTA
TATAAGCTGGTGGGAGAAAATGAAAACCTATATTTAAAAATGACGGACAGCCGGTATAAAGGGACCACCT
ATGATGTGGAACGGGAAAAGGACATGATGCTATGGCTGGAAGGAAAGCTGCCTGTTCCAAAGGTCCTGCA
CTTTGAACGGCATGATGGCTGGAGCAATCTGCTCATGAGTGAGGCCGATGGCGTCCTTTGCTCGGAAGAG
TATGAAGATGAACAAAGCCCTGAAAAGATTATCGAGCTGTATGCGGAGTGCATCAGGCTCTTTCACTCCA
TCGACATATCGGATTGTCCCTATACGAATAGCTTAGACAGCCGCTTAGCCGAATTGGATTACTTACTGAA
TAACGATCTGGCCGATGTGGATTGCGAAAACTGGGAAGAGGACACTCCATTTAAAGATCCGCGCGAGCTG
TATGATTTTTTAAAGACGGAAAAGCCCGAAGAGGAACTTGTCTTTTCCCACGGCGACCTGGGAGACAGCA
ACATCTTTGTGAAAGATGGCAAAGTAAGTGGCTTTATTGATCTTGGGAGAAGCGGCAGGGCGGACAAGTG
GTATGACATTGCCTTCTGCGTCCGGTCGCTCAGGGAGGATATCGGGGAAGAACAGTATGTCGAGCTATTT
TTTGACTTACTGGGGATCAAGCCTGATTGGGAGAAAATAAAATATTATATTTTACTGGATGAATTGTTTT
AGCTGTCAGACCAAGTTTACTCATATATACTTTAGATTGATTTAAAACTTCATTTTTAATTTAAAAGGAT
CTAGGTGAAGATCCTTTTTGATAATCTCATGACCAAAATCCCTTAACGTGAGTTTTCGTTCCACTGAGCG
TCAGACCCCGTAGAAAAGATCAAAGGATCTTCTTGAGATCCTTTTTTTCTGCGCGTAATCTGCTGCTTGC
AAACAAAAAAACCACCGCTACCAGCGGTGGTTTGTTTGCCGGATCAAGAGCTACCAACTCTTTTTCCGAA
GGTAACTGGCTTCAGCAGAGCGCAGATACCAAATACTGTTCTTCTAGTGTAGCCGTAGTTAGGCCACCAC
TTCAAGAACTCTGTAGCACCGCCTACATACCTCGCTCTGCTAATCCTGTTACCAGTGGCTGCTGCCAGTG
GCGATAAGTCGTGTCTTACCGGGTTGGACTCAAGACGATAGTTACCGGATAAGGCGCAGCGGTCGGGCTG
AACGGGGGGTTCGTGCACACAGCCCAGCTTGGAGCGAACGACCTACACCGAACTGAGATACCTACAGCGT
GAGCTATGAGAAAGCGCCACGCTTCCCGAAGGGAGAAAGGCGGACAGGTATCCGGTAAGCGGCAGGGTCG
GAACAGGAGAGCGCACGAGGGAGCTTCCAGGGGGAAACGCCTGGTATCTTTATAGTCCTGTCGGGTTTCG
CCACCTCTGACTTGAGCGTCGATTTTTGTGATGCTCGTCAGGGGGGCGGAGCCTATGGAAAAACGCCAGC
AACGCGGCCTTTTTACGGTTCCTGCTCGGATCTGTTGGACCGGACAGTAGTCATGGTTGATGGGCTGCCT
GTATCGAGTGGTGATTTTGTGCCGAGCTGCCGGTCGGGGAGCTGTTGGCTGGCTGGTGGCAGGATATATT
GTGGTGTAAACAAATTGACGCTTAGACAACTTAATAACACATTGCGGACGTTTTTAATGTACTGGGGTT
Features (pLannotate 1.2.2; 17 found; start..end, strand, type, name):
    127..803     +  promoter       CaMV 35S promoter (enhanced): cauliflower mosaic virus 35S promoter with a duplicated enhancer region
    828..881     +  misc_feature   TMV Ω: translational enhancer from the tobacco mosaic virus 5'-leader sequence (Gallie et al., 1988)
    890..4993    +  CDS            Cas9: Cas9 (Csn1) endonuclease from the Streptococcus pyogenes Type II CRISPR/Cas system generates RNA-guided double strand breaks in DNA
   5033..5749    +  CDS            EYFP: EYFP is a basic (constitutively fluorescent) green/yellow fluorescent protein published in 1996, derived from Aequorea victoria. It is reported to be a very rapidly-maturing weak dimer with high acid sensitivity.
   5765..6017    +  terminator     NOS terminator: nopaline synthase terminator and poly(A) signal
   6270..6345    +  misc_RNA       gRNA scaffold: guide RNA scaffold for the Streptococcus pyogenes CRISPR/Cas9 system
   6357..6378    -  protein_bind   attB2 (fragment): mutant version of attB; recombination site for the Gateway® BP reaction BP Clonase™
   6637..6712    +  misc_RNA       gRNA scaffold: guide RNA scaffold for the Streptococcus pyogenes CRISPR/Cas9 system
   6724..6745    -  protein_bind   attB2 (fragment): mutant version of attB; recombination site for the Gateway® BP reaction BP Clonase™
   6817..6841    +  misc_feature   RB T-DNA repeat: right border repeat from nopaline C58 T-DNA
   7150..7779    +  CDS            pVS1 StaA: stability protein from the Pseudomonas plasmid pVS1 (Heeb et al., 2000)
   8208..9281    +  CDS            pVS1 RepA: replication protein from the Pseudomonas plasmid pVS1 (Heeb et al., 2000)
   9347..9541    +  rep_origin     pVS1 oriV: origin of replication for the Pseudomonas plasmid pVS1 (Heeb et al., 2000)
   9603..9707    +  promoter       AmpR promoter: bla
   9708..10502   +  CDS            KanR: aminoglycoside phosphotransferase; aphA-3; confers resistance to kanamycin
  10673..11261   +  rep_origin     ori: high-copy-number ColE1/pMB1/pBR322/pUC origin of replication
  11397..11421   +  misc_feature   LB T-DNA repeat: left border repeat from nopaline C58 T-DNA
