[The description below was written by a language model from this plasmid's Addgene catalogue record and pLannotate feature annotations shown in this document.]
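Description:
pEPOR2KN0072 is a Level 2 MoClo (Golden Gate) plant expression construct built in the binary backbone pICSL4723 by assembling three Level 1 cassettes through BpiI sites that were destroyed during cloning. The backbone carries nopaline-type left and right T-DNA border repeats, so the assembled cassettes can be transferred into plant cells by Agrobacterium. It also carries two replication systems: a high-copy ColE1/pUC-type origin for propagation in E. coli, and the pVS1 oriV with its RepA replication and StaA stability proteins for maintenance in Agrobacterium. Bacterial selection is by kanamycin, through an aminoglycoside phosphotransferase gene driven by the bla promoter. No plant selectable marker cassette is annotated within the T-DNA.

The payload is a CRISPR system directed at Arabidopsis thaliana IPCS1 (AT3G54020). The nuclease cassette uses an enhanced CaMV 35S promoter with duplicated enhancer, followed by the TMV Ω translational leader, to express Sp-eCas9 1.0, an engineered enhanced-specificity variant of Streptococcus pyogenes Cas9. The feature table shows an EYFP coding sequence immediately downstream of Cas9 and ahead of the NOS terminator. This placement suggests a fluorescent fusion for monitoring nuclease expression, although the catalogue entry does not mention it. Two sgRNA cassettes follow, each with an S. pyogenes guide RNA scaffold. The record gives the Arabidopsis U6-26 promoter as their driver, though it was not picked up by the automated annotation. Both guides are recorded as targeting AtIPCS1, but the record does not say whether their spacers differ or what the pair is meant to achieve. The construct belongs to a toolkit for comparing the efficiency and specificity of different Cas nucleases in plants.
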