Addgene plasmid #117639: pEPOR2KN0072
Purpose: Level2 MoClo construct, containing level1 plant expression cassettes for Sp-eCas9 1.0(pEPOR1CB0010) and sgRNA_AtIPCS1 {AT3G54020}(pEPOR1CB0093)and sgRNA_AtIPCS1 {AT3G54020}(pEPOR1CB0104)
Depositing lab: Nicola Patron. Depositing organization: Earlham Institute. Publication: Comparison of efficiency and specificity of CRISPR-associated (Cas) nucleases in plants: An expanded toolkit for precision genome engineering. Raitskin O, Schudoma C, West A, Patron NJ. PLoS One. 2019 Feb 27;14(2):e0211598. doi: 10.1371/journal.pone.0211598. eCollection 2019. PubMed 30811422.
Backbone
  Vector backbone: pICSL4723
  Vector type: Plant Expression
Growth in bacteria
  Bacterial resistance: Kanamycin, 50 μg/mL
  Growth temperature: 37°C
  Growth strain: DH5alpha
  Copy number: High Copy
Gene/Insert
  Gene/Insert name: [35S:Sp-eCas9 1.0(pEPOR1CB0010) ] +[AtU6-26:sgRNA]
  Species: Synthetic
  Cloning method: Restriction Enzyme; 5′ cloning site BpiI (destroyed during cloning); 3′ cloning site BpiI (destroyed during cloning)
Terms and licenses: Academic/Nonprofit Terms; Industry Terms: Not Available to Industry
Depositor comments: Please visit https://www.biorxiv.org/content/early/2018/09/20/422766 for BioRxiv preprint
How to cite: pEPOR2KN0072 was a gift from Nicola Patron (Addgene plasmid # 117639 ; http://n2t.net/addgene:117639 ; RRID:Addgene_117639)
